Addgene plasmid #178452: pFUW-TetO-ZNF267
Purpose: doxycycline-inducible expression of Human ZNF267 in mammalian cells
Depositing lab: Filipe Pereira. Depositing organization: Center for Neuroscience and Cell Biology, University of Coimbra. Publication: Single-cell transcriptional profiling informs efficient reprogramming of human somatic cells to cross-presenting dendritic cells. Rosa FF, Pires CF, Kurochkin I, Halitzki E, Zahan T, Arh N, Zimmermannova O, Ferreira AG, Li H, Karlsson S, Scheding S, Pereira CF. Sci Immunol. 2022 Mar 4;7(69):eabg5539. doi: 10.1126/sciimmunol.abg5539. Epub 2022 Mar 4. PubMed 35245086.
Backbone
  Vector backbone: pFUW-TetO
  Vector type: Mammalian Expression, Lentiviral
Growth in bacteria
  Bacterial resistance: Ampicillin, 100 μg/mL
  Growth temperature: 37°C
  Growth strain: NEB Stable
  Copy number: High Copy
Gene/Insert
  Gene/Insert name: ZNF267
  Species: H. sapiens (human)
  Insert size (bp): 2232
  GenBank ID: BC036367.1
  Entrez Gene: ZNF267 (a.k.a. HZF2)
  Promoter: CMV
  Cloning method: Restriction Enzyme; 5′ cloning site NheI (unknown if destroyed); 3′ cloning site BstBI (unknown if destroyed)
  Sequencing primers: 5′ TCCACGCTGTTTTGACCTCC
Terms and licenses: Academic/Nonprofit Terms; Industry Terms: Not Available to Industry
How to cite: pFUW-TetO-ZNF267 was a gift from Filipe Pereira (Addgene plasmid # 178452 ; http://n2t.net/addgene:178452 ; RRID:Addgene_178452)
