[The description below was written by a language model from this plasmid's Addgene catalogue record and pLannotate feature annotations shown in this document.]
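Description:
pFUW-TetO-ZNF267 is an HIV-1-based lentiviral transfer plasmid built on the pFUW-TetO backbone for doxycycline-inducible expression of human ZNF267 (also known as HZF2), a zinc finger protein thought to act in transcriptional regulation. It is propagated in E. coli as a high-copy plasmid through a ColE1/pUC-type origin with ampicillin selection from the β-lactamase gene. The backbone also carries an f1 origin and an SV40/EM7-driven bleomycin/Zeocin resistance cassette with an SV40 poly(A) signal. This cassette lies outside the LTR-flanked region, so it would not be carried into transduced cells.

The viral genome is transcribed in packaging cells from a CMV enhancer/promoter fused to a truncated 5' LTR. This is followed by the Ψ packaging signal with a gag fragment, the Rev response element for Rev-dependent nuclear export, and the cPPT/CTS. The payload sits downstream: a tetracycline response element with seven tetO copies joined to a minimal CMV promoter (the catalogue simply lists the promoter as CMV), driving the 2,232 bp ZNF267 insert cloned between NheI and BstBI. The automated annotation labels only part of this open reading frame as ZNF267, probably a limit of database matching rather than a truncation. A WPRE after the insert enhances transcript expression, and a second truncated LTR and a bGH poly(A) signal close the cassette.

No transactivator is encoded, so induction requires a separately supplied tetracycline-controlled transactivator such as rtTA. No tag, reporter or mammalian selection marker lies within the provirus. The associated publication concerns reprogramming human somatic cells into cross-presenting dendritic cells, which suggests the construct was used to test transcription factors in that setting.
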