Features (pLannotate 1.2.2; 32 found; start..end, strand, type, name):
     20..290     +  protein_bind   tetracycline response element: contains seven copies of the tetracycline operator tetO tetracycline repressor TetR
    301..318     +  misc_feature   MCS (fragment): pUC18/19 multiple cloning site
    323..361     +  promoter       minimal CMV promoter: human cytomegalovirus (CMV) immediate early promoter
    479..1672    +  CDS            ZNF267 (fragment): ZN267_HUMAN - Experimental evidence at protein level: Swiss-Prot protein existence level 1. May be involved in transcriptional regulation. From Homo sapiens (Human).
   2717..2735    +  misc_feature   MCS (fragment): pBluescript multiple cloning site
   2735..3323    +  misc_feature   WPRE: woodchuck hepatitis virus posttranscriptional regulatory element
   3260..3841    +  CDS            nef (fragment): NEF_HV1H2 - Experimental evidence at protein level: Swiss-Prot protein existence level 1. Extracellular Nef protein targets CD4(+) T-lymphocytes for apoptosis by interacting with CXCR4 surface receptors. From Human immunodeficiency virus type 1 group M subtype B (isolate HXB2) (HIV-1).
   3848..4028    +  LTR            5' LTR (truncated): truncated 5' long terminal repeat (LTR) from HIV-1
   4060..4284    +  polyA_signal   bGH poly(A) signal: bovine growth hormone polyadenylation signal
   4288..4309    +  promoter       SV40 promoter (fragment): SV40 enhancer and early promoter
   4330..4758    +  rep_origin     f1 ori (sequence partly withheld): f1 bacteriophage origin of replication; arrow indicates direction of (+) strand synthesis
   4772..5101    +  promoter       SV40 promoter: SV40 enhancer and early promoter
   5149..5196    +  promoter       EM7 promoter: synthetic bacterial promoter&nbsp
   5215..5589    +  CDS            BleoR: antibiotic-binding protein; Sh ble from Streptoalloteichus hindustanus; confers resistance to bleomycin, phleomycin, and Zeocin™
   5599..5724    +  CDS            ble (fragment): BLE_KLEPN - Experimental evidence at protein level: Swiss-Prot protein existence level 1. Binding protein with a strong affinity to the bleomycin family of antibiotics. Binds to CL990; an antimitotic-antibiotic compound. From Klebsiella pneumoniae.
   5719..5840    +  polyA_signal   SV40 poly(A) signal: SV40 polyadenylation signal
   5913..5929    -  protein_bind   lac operator: The lac repressor binds to the lac operator to inhibit transcription in E. coli. This inhibition can be relieved by adding lactose or isopropyl-β-D-thiogalactopyranoside (IPTG). lac repressor encoded by lacI
   5937..5967    -  promoter       lac promoter: promoter for the E. coli lac operon
   5982..6003    -  protein_bind   CAP binding site: CAP binding activates transcription in the presence of cAMP. E. coli catabolite activator protein
   6016..6108    -  CDS            lacI (fragment): lac repressor; lacI; The lac repressor binds to the lac operator to inhibit transcription in E. coli. This inhibition can be relieved by adding lactose or isopropyl-β-D-thiogalactopyranoside (IPTG).
   6291..6879    -  rep_origin     ori: high-copy-number ColE1/pMB1/pBR322/pUC origin of replication
   7050..7910    -  CDS            AmpR: β-lactamase; bla; confers resistance to ampicillin, carbenicillin, and related antibiotics
   7911..8015    -  promoter       AmpR promoter: bla
   8074..8126    -  misc_feature   bom (fragment): basis of mobility region from pBR322
   8281..8660    +  enhancer       CMV enhancer: human cytomegalovirus immediate early enhancer
   8661..8860    +  promoter       CMV promoter: human cytomegalovirus (CMV) immediate early promoter
   8878..9058    +  LTR            5' LTR (truncated): truncated 5' long terminal repeat (LTR) from HIV-1
   9105..9230    +  misc_feature   HIV-1 Ψ: packaging signal of human immunodeficiency virus type 1
   9214..9577    +  CDS            HIV-1 gag (fragment): gag protein from human immunodeficiency virus 1; gag
   9723..9956    +  misc_feature   RRE: The Rev response element (RRE) of HIV-1 allows for Rev-dependent mRNA export from the nucleus to the cytoplasm.
  10333..10433   +  CDS            Rev (fragment): human immunodeficiency virus 1 (HIV-1) Rev protein; rev; enhances nuclear export of unspliced and incompletely spliced viral mRNAs
  10483..10600   +  misc_feature   cPPT/CTS: central polypurine tract and central termination sequence of HIV-1
>Addgene plasmid #178452 | pFUW-TetO-ZNF267 | addgene full sequence | sequence record 352065 | Addgene NGS Result
TAGATCTCGAGTTTACCACTCCCTATCAGTGATAGAGAAAAGTGAAAGTCGAGTTTACCACTCCCTATCA
GTGATAGAGAAAAGTGAAAGTCGAGTTTACCACTCCCTATCAGTGATAGAGAAAAGTGAAAGTCGAGTTT
ACCACTCCCTATCAGTGATAGAGAAAAGTGAAAGTCGAGTTTACCACTCCCTATCAGTGATAGAGAAAAG
TGAAAGTCGAGTTTACCACTCCCTATCAGTGATAGAGAAAAGTGAAAGTCGAGTTTACCACTCCCTATCA
GTGATAGAGAAAAGTGAAAGTCGAGCTCGGTACCCGGGTCGAGGTAGGCGTGTACGGTGGGAGGCCTATA
TAAGCAGAGCTCGTTTAGTGAACCGTCAGATCGCCTGGAGACGCCATCCACGCTGTTTTGACCTCCATAG
AAGACACCGGGACCGATCCAGCCTCCGCGGCCCCGAATTCACCGGTTCTAGAGCTAGCATGGGACTGTTG
ACATTCAGGGATGTGGCCGTAGAATTCTCTTTGGAGGAGTGGGAACACCTGGAACCAGCTCAGAAGAATT
TGTATCAGAATGTGATGTTAGAAAACTACAGAAACCTGGTCTCTCTGGGTCTTGTTGTCTCTAAGCCGGA
CCTGATCACCTTTTTGGAACAAAGGAAAGAGCCTTGGAATGTGAAGAGTGAGGAGACAGTAGCCATCCAG
CCAGATGTGTTTTCGCATTATAACAAGGACCTGTTGACAGAGCACTGCACAGAAGCTTCATTCCAAAAAG
TGATATCGAGGAGACATGGGAGCTGTGATCTTGAGAATTTACATTTAAGAAAAAGGTGGAAAAGGGAGGA
GTGTGAAGGGCACAATGGATGTTATGATGAAAAGACTTTTAAATATGATCAATTTGATGAATCCTCTGTT
GAAAGTTTGTTTCACCAGCAAATACTTTCTTCTTGTGCCAAAAGCTATAACTTTGATCAATATAGGAAGG
TCTTTACTCATTCATCATTGCTTAATCAACAAGAGGAAATAGATATTTGGGGAAAACATCACATATATGA
TAAAACTTCAGTGTTATTTAGGCAGGTCTCTACTCTAAATAGTTACCGAAATGTTTTTATTGGAGAGAAA
AATTATCATTGCAATAATTCTGAAAAAACCTTGAACCAAAGCTCAAGCCCTAAAAATCATCAGGAAAATT
ATTTTCTAGAAAAACAATACAAATGTAAAGAATTTGAGGAAGTCTTTCTTCAGAGTATGCATGGGCAAGA
GAAACAAGAACAGTCTTACAAATGTAATAAATGTGTAGAAGTTTGTACCCAGTCATTAAAACATATTCAA
CATCAGACCATCCATATCAGAGAAAACTCATATAGCTATAACAAATATGATAAAGATCTTAGTCAGTCAT
CAAATCTTAGAAAGCAGATAATCCATAATGAAGAGAAACCATACAAATGTGAAAAATGTGGGGATAGCTT
AAACCATAGTTTGCACCTTACTCAACATCAGATCATTCCTACCGAAGAGAAACCCTATAAATGGAAAGAA
TGTGGCAAGGTCTTTAACCTTAACTGTAGTTTATACCTTACTAAACAGCAGCAAATTGATACTGGAGAAA
ACCTTTACAAATGTAAAGCATGTAGCAAATCTTTTACTCGTTCCTCCAATCTTATTGTGCATCAGAGAAT
TCACACTGGAGAGAAACCATACAAATGTAAAGAATGTGGCAAAGCCTTTCGCTGTAGTTCATACCTTACT
AAACATAAGCGAATTCATACTGGAGAGAAACCTTATAAATGTAAAGAATGTGGAAAAGCTTTTAACCGTA
GTTCATGCCTTACTCAACATCAGACAACTCATACAGGAGAAAAACTTTACAAATGTAAAGTATGTAGCAA
ATCTTATGCTCGTTCTTCAAATCTTATTATGCATCAGAGAGTTCATACTGGAGAGAAGCCTTATAAATGT
AAAGAATGTGGCAAAGTCTTTAGCCGTAGTTCTTGCCTTACTCAACATCGGAAAATTCATACTGGAGAAA
ATCTTTACAAATGCAAAGTATGTGCTAAACCTTTTACTTGTTTCTCAAATCTTATTGTGCATGAGAGAAT
TCATACTGGAGAGAAACCCTATAAATGTAAAGAATGTGGCAAAGCCTTTCCTTATAGTTCACACCTTATT
CGACATCATCGAATTCATACTGGAGAAAAACCATACAAATGTAAAGCATGTAGCAAATCTTTTAGTGACT
CCTCAGGTCTTACTGTGCATCGGCGAACTCATACTGGAGAGAAACCCTATACATGTAAAGAATGTGGCAA
AGCCTTTAGTTATAGTTCAGATGTTATTCAGCATCGGAGAATTCATACTGGCCAGAGACCCTACAAATGT
GAAGAATGTGGCAAAGCCTTCAACTATAGGTCATACCTCACTACACATCAGAGAAGTCATACTGGAGAGA
GACCCTACAAATGTGAAGAATGTGGCAAAGCCTTCAACTCTAGGTCATACCTCACTACACATCGGAGAAG
ACATACTGGAGAGAGACCCTACAAATGTGATGAATGTGGTAAAGCCTTCAGCTATAGGTCATACCTCACT
ACACATCGGAGAAGTCATAGTGGAGAGAGACCCTACAAATGTGAAGAATGTGGCAAAGCCTTTAACTCTA
GGTCATACCTCATTGCACATCAGAGAAGTCATACTAGAGAAAAACTTTAATTCGAAGATATCAAGCTTAT
CGATAATCAACCTCTGGATTACAAAATTTGTGAAAGATTGACTGGTATTCTTAACTATGTTGCTCCTTTT
ACGCTATGTGGATACGCTGCTTTAATGCCTTTGTATCATGCTATTGCTTCCCGTATGGCTTTCATTTTCT
CCTCCTTGTATAAATCCTGGTTGCTGTCTCTTTATGAGGAGTTGTGGCCCGTTGTCAGGCAACGTGGCGT
GGTGTGCACTGTGTTTGCTGACGCAACCCCCACTGGTTGGGGCATTGCCACCACCTGTCAGCTCCTTTCC
GGGACTTTCGCTTTCCCCCTCCCTATTGCCACGGCGGAACTCATCGCCGCCTGCCTTGCCCGCTGCTGGA
CAGGGGCTCGGCTGTTGGGCACTGACAATTCCGTGGTGTTGTCGGGGAAATCATCGTCCTTTCCTTGGCT
GCTCGCCTGTGTTGCCACCTGGATTCTGCGCGGGACGTCCTTCTGCTACGTCCCTTCGGCCCTCAATCCA
GCGGACCTTCCTTCCCGCGGCCTGCTGCCGGCTCTGCGGCCTCTTCCGCGTCTTCGCCTTCGCCCTCAGA
CGAGTCGGATCTCCCTTTGGGCCGCCTCCCCGCATCGATACCGTCGACCTCGAGACCTAGAAAAACATGG
AGCAATCACAAGTAGCAATACAGCAGCTACCAATGCTGATTGTGCCTGGCTAGAAGCACAAGAGGAGGAG
GAGGTGGGTTTTCCAGTCACACCTCAGGTACCTTTAAGACCAATGACTTACAAGGCAGCTGTAGATCTTA
GCCACTTTTTAAAAGAAAAGGGGGGACTGGAAGGGCTAATTCACTCCCAACGAAGACAAGATATCCTTGA
TCTGTGGATCTACCACACACAAGGCTACTTCCCTGATTGGCAGAACTACACACCAGGGCCAGGGATCAGA
TATCCACTGACCTTTGGATGGTGCTACAAGCTAGTACCAGTTGAGCAAGAGAAGGTAGAAGAAGCCAATG
AAGGAGAGAACACCCGCTTGTTACACCCTGTGAGCCTGCATGGGATGGATGACCCGGAGAGAGAAGTATT
AGAGTGGAGGTTTGACAGCCGCCTAGCATTTCATCACATGGCCCGAGAGCTGCATCCGGACTGTACTGGG
TCTCTCTGGTTAGACCAGATCTGAGCCTGGGAGCTCTCTGGCTAACTAGGGAACCCACTGCTTAAGCCTC
AATAAAGCTTGCCTTGAGTGCTTCAAGTAGTGTGTGCCCGTCTGTTGTGTGACTCTGGTAACTAGAGATC
CCTCAGACCCTTTTAGTCAGTGTGGAAAATCTCTAGCAGGGCCCGTTTAAACCCGCTGATCAGCCTCGAC
TGTGCCTTCTAGTTGCCAGCCATCTGTTGTTTGCCCCTCCCCCGTGCCTTCCTTGACCCTGGAAGGTGCC
ACTCCCACTGTCCTTTCCTAATAAAATGAGGAAATTGCATCGCATTGTCTGAGTAGGTGTCATTCTATTC
TGGGGGGTGGGGTGGGGCAGGACAGCAAGGGGGAGGATTGGGAAGACAATAGCAGGCATGCTGGGGATGC
GGTGGGCTCTATGGCTTCTGAGGCGGAAAGAACCAGCTGGGGCTCTAGGGGGTATCCCC
[124 nt withheld, positions 4330-4453]
C
[91 nt withheld, positions 4455-4545]
A
[49 nt withheld, positions 4547-4595]
CCTTTGACGTTGGAGTCCACGTTCTTT
[37 nt withheld, positions 4623-4659]
ACCCTATCTCGGTCTATTCTTTTGATTTATAAGGGATTTTGCCGATTTCGGCCTATTGGTTAAAAAATGA
GCTGATTTAACAAAAATTTAACGCGAATTAATTCTGTGGAATGTGTGTCAGTTAGGGTGTGGAAAGTCCC
CAGGCTCCCCAGCAGGCAGAAGTATGCAAAGCATGCATCTCAATTAGTCAGCAACCAGGTGTGGAAAGTC
CCCAGGCTCCCCAGCAGGCAGAAGTATGCAAAGCATGCATCTCAATTAGTCAGCAACCATAGTCCCGCCC
CTAACTCCGCCCATCCCGCCCCTAACTCCGCCCAGTTCCGCCCATTCTCCGCCCCATGGCTGACTAATTT
TTTTTATTTATGCAGAGGCCGAGGCCGCCTCTGCCTCTGAGCTATTCCAGAAGTAGTGAGGAGGCTTTTT
TGGAGGCCTAGGCTTTTGCAAAAAGCTCCCGGGAGCTTGTATATCCATTTTCGGATCTGATCAGCACGTG
TTGACAATTAATCATCGGCATAGTATATCGGCATAGTATAATACGACAAGGTGAGGAACTAAACCATGGC
CAAGTTGACCAGTGCCGTTCCGGTGCTCACCGCGCGCGACGTCGCCGGAGCGGTCGAGTTCTGGACCGAC
CGGCTCGGGTTCTCCCGGGACTTCGTGGAGGACGACTTCGCCGGTGTGGTCCGGGACGACGTGACCCTGT
TCATCAGCGCGGTCCAGGACCAGGTGGTGCCGGACAACACCCTGGCCTGGGTGTGGGTGCGCGGCCTGGA
CGAGCTGTACGCCGAGTGGTCGGAGGTCGTGTCCACGAACTTCCGGGACGCCTCCGGGCCGGCCATGACC
GAGATCGGCGAGCAGCCGTGGGGGCGGGAGTTCGCCCTGCGCGACCCGGCCGGCAACTGCGTGCACTTCG
TGGCCGAGGAGCAGGACTGACACGTGCTACGAGATTTCGATTCCACCGCCGCCTTCTATGAAAGGTTGGG
CTTCGGAATCGTTTTCCGGGACGCCGGCTGGATGATCCTCCAGCGCGGGGATCTCATGCTGGAGTTCTTC
GCCCACCCCAACTTGTTTATTGCAGCTTATAATGGTTACAAATAAAGCAATAGCATCACAAATTTCACAA
ATAAAGCATTTTTTTCACTGCATTCTAGTTGTGGTTTGTCCAAACTCATCAATGTATCTTATCATGTCTG
TATACCGTCGACCTCTAGCTAGAGCTTGGCGTAATCATGGTCATAGCTGTTTCCTGTGTGAAATTGTTAT
CCGCTCACAATTCCACACAACATACGAGCCGGAAGCATAAAGTGTAAAGCCTGGGGTGCCTAATGAGTGA
GCTAACTCACATTAATTGCGTTGCGCTCACTGCCCGCTTTCCAGTCGGGAAACCTGTCGTGCCAGCTGCA
TTAATGAATCGGCCAACGCGCGGGGAGAGGCGGTTTGCGTATTGGGCGCTCTTCCGCTTCCTCGCTCACT
GACTCGCTGCGCTCGGTCGTTCGGCTGCGGCGAGCGGTATCAGCTCACTCAAAGGCGGTAATACGGTTAT
CCACAGAATCAGGGGATAACGCAGGAAAGAACATGTGAGCAAAAGGCCAGCAAAAGGCCAGGAACCGTAA
AAAGGCCGCGTTGCTGGCGTTTTTCCATAGGCTCCGCCCCCCTGACGAGCATCACAAAAATCGACGCTCA
AGTCAGAGGTGGCGAAACCCGACAGGACTATAAAGATACCAGGCGTTTCCCCCTGGAAGCTCCCTCGTGC
GCTCTCCTGTTCCGACCCTGCCGCTTACCGGATACCTGTCCGCCTTTCTCCCTTCGGGAAGCGTGGCGCT
TTCTCATAGCTCACGCTGTAGGTATCTCAGTTCGGTGTAGGTCGTTCGCTCCAAGCTGGGCTGTGTGCAC
GAACCCCCCGTTCAGCCCGACCGCTGCGCCTTATCCGGTAACTATCGTCTTGAGTCCAACCCGGTAAGAC
ACGACTTATCGCCACTGGCAGCAGCCACTGGTAACAGGATTAGCAGAGCGAGGTATGTAGGCGGTGCTAC
AGAGTTCTTGAAGTGGTGGCCTAACTACGGCTACACTAGAAGAACAGTATTTGGTATCTGCGCTCTGCTG
AAGCCAGTTACCTTCGGAAAAAGAGTTGGTAGCTCTTGATCCGGCAAACAAACCACCGCTGGTAGCGGTG
GTTTTTTTGTTTGCAAGCAGCAGATTACGCGCAGAAAAAAAGGATCTCAAGAAGATCCTTTGATCTTTTC
TACGGGGTCTGACGCTCAGTGGAACGAAAACTCACGTTAAGGGATTTTGGTCATGAGATTATCAAAAAGG
ATCTTCACCTAGATCCTTTTAAATTAAAAATGAAGTTTTAAATCAATCTAAAGTATATATGAGTAAACTT
GGTCTGACAGTTACCAATGCTTAATCAGTGAGGCACCTATCTCAGCGATCTGTCTATTTCGTTCATCCAT
AGTTGCCTGACTCCCCGTCGTGTAGATAACTACGATACGGGAGGGCTTACCATCTGGCCCCAGTGCTGCA
ATGATACCGCGAGACCCACGCTCACCGGCTCCAGATTTATCAGCAATAAACCAGCCAGCCGGAAGGGCCG
AGCGCAGAAGTGGTCCTGCAACTTTATCCGCCTCCATCCAGTCTATTAATTGTTGCCGGGAAGCTAGAGT
AAGTAGTTCGCCAGTTAATAGTTTGCGCAACGTTGTTGCCATTGCTACAGGCATCGTGGTGTCACGCTCG
TCGTTTGGTATGGCTTCATTCAGCTCCGGTTCCCAACGATCAAGGCGAGTTACATGATCCCCCATGTTGT
GCAAAAAAGCGGTTAGCTCCTTCGGTCCTCCGATCGTTGTCAGAAGTAAGTTGGCCGCAGTGTTATCACT
CATGGTTATGGCAGCACTGCATAATTCTCTTACTGTCATGCCATCCGTAAGATGCTTTTCTGTGACTGGT
GAGTACTCAACCAAGTCATTCTGAGAATAGTGTATGCGGCGACCGAGTTGCTCTTGCCCGGCGTCAATAC
GGGATAATACCGCGCCACATAGCAGAACTTTAAAAGTGCTCATCATTGGAAAACGTTCTTCGGGGCGAAA
ACTCTCAAGGATCTTACCGCTGTTGAGATCCAGTTCGATGTAACCCACTCGTGCACCCAACTGATCTTCA
GCATCTTTTACTTTCACCAGCGTTTCTGGGTGAGCAAAAACAGGAAGGCAAAATGCCGCAAAAAAGGGAA
TAAGGGCGACACGGAAATGTTGAATACTCATACTCTTCCTTTTTCAATATTATTGAAGCATTTATCAGGG
TTATTGTCTCATGAGCGGATACATATTTGAATGTATTTAGAAAAATAAACAAATAGGGGTTCCGCGCACA
TTTCCCCGAAAAGTGCCACCTGACGTCGACGGATCGGGAGATCTCCCGATCCCCTATGGTGCACTCTCAG
TACAATCTGCTCTGATGCCGCATAGTTAAGCCAGTATCTGCTCCCTGCTTGTGTGTTGGAGGTCGCTGAG
TAGTGCGCGAGCAAAATTTAAGCTACAACAAGGCAAGGCTTGACCGACAATTGCATGAAGAATCTGCTTA
GGGTTAGGCGTTTTGCGCTGCTTCGCGATGTACGGGCCAGATATACGCGTTGACATTGATTATTGACTAG
TTATTAATAGTAATCAATTACGGGGTCATTAGTTCATAGCCCATATATGGAGTTCCGCGTTACATAACTT
ACGGTAAATGGCCCGCCTGGCTGACCGCCCAACGACCCCCGCCCATTGACGTCAATAATGACGTATGTTC
CCATAGTAACGCCAATAGGGACTTTCCATTGACGTCAATGGGTGGAGTATTTACGGTAAACTGCCCACTT
GGCAGTACATCAAGTGTATCATATGCCAAGTACGCCCCCTATTGACGTCAATGACGGTAAATGGCCCGCC
TGGCATTATGCCCAGTACATGACCTTATGGGACTTTCCTACTTGGCAGTACATCTACGTATTAGTCATCG
CTATTACCATGGTGATGCGGTTTTGGCAGTACATCAATGGGCGTGGATAGCGGTTTGACTCACGGGGATT
TCCAAGTCTCCACCCCATTGACGTCAATGGGAGTTTGTTTTGGCACCAAAATCAACGGGACTTTCCAAAA
TGTCGTAACAACTCCGCCCCATTGACGCAAATGGGCGGTAGGCGTGTACGGTGGGAGGTCTATATAAGCA
GCGCGTTTTGCCTGTACTGGGTCTCTCTGGTTAGACCAGATCTGAGCCTGGGAGCTCTCTGGCTAACTAG
GGAACCCACTGCTTAAGCCTCAATAAAGCTTGCCTTGAGTGCTTCAAGTAGTGTGTGCCCGTCTGTTGTG
TGACTCTGGTAACTAGAGATCCCTCAGACCCTTTTAGTCAGTGTGGAAAATCTCTAGCAGTGGCGCCCGA
ACAGGGACTTGAAAGCGAAAGGGAAACCAGAGGAGCTCTCTCGACGCAGGACTCGGCTTGCTGAAGCGCG
CACGGCAAGAGGCGAGGGGCGGCGACTGGTGAGTACGCCAAAAATTTTGACTAGCGGAGGCTAGAAGGAG
AGAGATGGGTGCGAGAGCGTCAGTATTAAGCGGGGGAGAATTAGATCGCGATGGGAAAAAATTCGGTTAA
GGCCAGGGGGAAAGAAAAAATATAAATTAAAACATATAGTATGGGCAAGCAGGGAGCTAGAACGATTCGC
AGTTAATCCTGGCCTGTTAGAAACATCAGAAGGCTGTAGACAAATACTGGGACAGCTACAACCATCCCTT
CAGACAGGATCAGAAGAACTTAGATCATTATATAATACAGTAGCAACCCTCTATTGTGTGCATCAAAGGA
TAGAGATAAAAGACACCAAGGAAGCTTTAGACAAGATAGAGGAAGAGCAAAACAAAAGTAAGACCACCGC
ACAGCAAGCGGCCGCTGATCTTCAGACCTGGAGGAGGAGATATGAGGGACAATTGGAGAAGTGAATTATA
TAAATATAAAGTAGTAAAAATTGAACCATTAGGAGTAGCACCCACCAAGGCAAAGAGAAGAGTGGTGCAG
AGAGAAAAAAGAGCAGTGGGAATAGGAGCTTTGTTCCTTGGGTTCTTGGGAGCAGCAGGAAGCACTATGG
GCGCAGCGTCAATGACGCTGACGGTACAGGCCAGACAATTATTGTCTGGTATAGTGCAGCAGCAGAACAA
TTTGCTGAGGGCTATTGAGGCGCAACAGCATCTGTTGCAACTCACAGTCTGGGGCATCAAGCAGCTCCAG
GCAAGAATCCTGGCTGTGGAAAGATACCTAAAGGATCAACAGCTCCTGGGGATTTGGGGTTGCTCTGGAA
AACTCATTTGCACCACTGCTGTGCCTTGGAATGCTAGTTGGAGTAATAAATCTCTGGAACAGATTTGGAA
TCACACGACCTGGATGGAGTGGGACAGAGAAATTAACAATTACACAAGCTTAATACACTCCTTAATTGAA
GAATCGCAAAACCAGCAAGAAAAGAATGAACAAGAATTATTGGAATTAGATAAATGGGCAAGTTTGTGGA
ATTGGTTTAACATAACAAATTGGCTGTGGTATATAAAATTATTCATAATGATAGTAGGAGGCTTGGTAGG
TTTAAGAATAGTTTTTGCTGTACTTTCTATAGTGAATAGAGTTAGGCAGGGATATTCACCATTATCGTTT
CAGACCCACCTCCCAACCCCGAGGGGACCCGACAGGCCCGAAGGAATAGAAGAAGAAGGTGGAGAGAGAG
ACAGAGACAGATCCATTCGATTAGTGAACGGATCGGCACTGCGTGCGCCAATTCTGCAGACAAATGGCAG
TATTCATCCACAATTTTAAAAGAAAAGGGGGGATTGGGGGGTACAGTGCAGGGGAAAGAATAGTAGACAT
AATAGCAACAGACATACAAACTAAAGAATTACAAAAACAAATTACAAAAATTCAAAATTTTCGGGTTTAT
TACAGGGACAGCAGAGATCCAGTTTGGT
